>Addgene plasmid #147547 | pnEA-NvM-HsNot8_T | depositor full sequence | sequence record 289994 | Full Sequence
TTCTTGAAGACGAAAGGGCCTCGTGATACGCCTATTTTTATAGGTTAATGTCATGATAATAATGGTTTCT
TAGACGTCAGGTGGCACTTTTCGGGGAAATGTGCGCGGAACCCCTATTTGTTTATTTTTCTAAATACATT
CAAATATGTATCCGCTCATGAGACAATAACCCTGATAAATGCTTCAATAATATTGAAAAAGGAAGAGTAT
GAGTATTCAACATTTCCGTGTCGCCCTTATTCCCTTTTTTGCGGCATTTTGCCTTCCTGTTTTTGCTCAC
CCAGAAACGCTGGTGAAAGTAAAAGATGCTGAAGATCAGTTGGGTGCACGAGTGGGTTACATCGAACTGG
ATCTCAACAGCGGTAAGATCCTTGAGAGTTTTCGCCCCGAAGAACGTTTTCCAATGATGAGCACTTTTAA
AGTTCTGCTATGTGGCGCGGTATTATCCCGTGTTGACGCCGGGCAAGAGCAACTCGGTCGCCGCATACAC
TATTCTCAGAATGACTTGGTTGAGTACTCACCAGTCACAGAAAAGCATCTTACGGATGGCATGACAGTAA
GAGAATTATGCAGTGCTGCCATAACCATGAGTGATAACACTGCGGCCAACTTACTTCTGACAACGATCGG
AGGACCGAAGGAGCTAACCGCTTTTTTGCACAACATGGGGGATCATGTAACTCGCCTTGATCGTTGGGAA
CCGGAGCTGAATGAAGCCATACCAAACGACGAGCGTGACACCACGATGCCTGCAGCAATGGCAACAACGT
TGCGCAAACTATTAACTGGCGAACTACTTACTCTAGCTTCCCGGCAACAATTAATAGACTGGATGGAGGC
GGATAAAGTTGCAGGACCACTTCTGCGCTCGGCCCTTCCGGCTGGCTGGTTTATTGCTGATAAATCTGGA
GCCGGTGAGCGTGGGTCTCGCGGTATCATTGCAGCACTGGGGCCAGATGGTAAGCCCTCCCGTATCGTAG
TTATCTACACGACGGGGAGTCAGGCAACTATGGATGAACGAAATAGACAGATCGCTGAGATAGGTGCCTC
ACTGATTAAGCATTGGTAACTGTCAGACCAAGTTTACTCATATATACTTTAGATTGATTTAAAACTTCAT
TTTTAATTTAAAAGGATCTAGGTGAAGATCCTTTTTGATAATCTCATGACCAAAATCCCTTAACGTGAGT
TTTCGTTCCACTGAGCGTCAGACCCCGTAGAAAAGATCAAAGGATCTTCTTGAGATCCTTTTTTTCTGCG
CGTAATCTGCTGCTTGCAAACAAAAAAACCACCGCTACCAGCGGTGGTTTGTTTGCCGGATCAAGAGCTA
CCAACTCTTTTTCCGAAGGTAACTGGCTTCAGCAGAGCGCAGATACCAAATACTGTCCTTCTAGTGTAGC
CGTAGTTAGGCCACCACTTCAAGAACTCTGTAGCACCGCCTACATACCTCGCTCTGCTAATCCTGTTACC
AGTGGCTGCTGCCAGTGGCGATAAGTCGTGTCTTACCGGGTTGGACTCAAGACGATAGTTACCGGATAAG
GCGCAGCGGTCGGGCTGAACGGGGGGTTCGTGCACACAGCCCAGCTTGGAGCGAACGACCTACACCGAAC
TGAGATACCTACAGCGTGAGCTATGAGAAAGCGCCACGCTTCCCGAAGGGAGAAAGGCGGACAGGTATCC
GGTAAGCGGCAGGGTCGGAACAGGAGAGCGCACGAGGGAGCTTCCAGGGGGAAACGCCTGGTATCTTTAT
AGTCCTGTCGGGTTTCGCCACCTCTGACTTGAGCGTCGATTTTTGTGATGCTCGTCAGGGGGGCGGAGCC
TATGGAAAAACGCCAGCAACGCGGCCTTTTTACGGTTCCTGGCCTTTTGCTGGCCTTTTGCTCACATGTT
CTTTCCTGCGTTATCCCCTGATTCTGTGGATAACCGTATTACCGCCTTTGAGTGAGCTGATACCGCTCGC
CGCAGCCGAACGACCGAGCGCAGCGAGTCAGTGAGCGAGGAAGCGGAAGAGCGCCTGATGCGGTATTTTC
TCCTTACGCATCTGTGCGGTATTTCACACCGCATATATGGTGCACTCTCAGTACAATCTGCTCTGATGCC
GCATAGTTAAGCCAGTATACACTCCGCTATCGCTACGTGACTGGGTCATGGCTGCGCCCCGACACCCGCC
AACACCCGCTGACGCGCCCTGACGGGCTTGTCTGCTCCCGGCATCCGCTTACAGACAAGCTGTGACCGTC
TCCGGGAGCTGCATGTGTCAGAGGTTTTCACCGTCATCACCGAAACGCGCGAGGCAGCTGCGGTAAAGCT
CATCAGCGTGGTCGTGAAGCGATTCACAGATGTCTGCCTGTTCATCCGCGTCCAGCTCGTTGAGTTTCTC
CAGAAGCGTTAATGTCTGGCTTCTGATAAAGCGGGCCATGTTAAGGGCGGTTTTTTCCTGTTTGGTCACT
GATGCCTCCGTGTAAGGGGGATTTCTGTTCATGGGGGTAATGATACCGATGAAACGAGAGAGGATGCTCA
CGATACGGGTTACTGATGATGAACATGCCCGGTTACTGGAACGTTGTGAGGGTAAACAACTGGCGGTATG
GATGCGGCGGGACCAGAGAAAAATCACTCAGGGTCAATGCCAGCGCTTCGTTAATACAGATGTAGGTGTT
CCACAGGGTAGCCAGCAGCATCCTGCGATGCAGATCCGGAACATAATGGTGCAGGGCGCTGACTTCCGCG
TTTCCAGACTTTACGAAACACGGAAACCGAAGACCATTCATGTTGTTGCTCAGGTCGCAGACGTTTTGCA
GCAGCAGTCGCTTCACGTTCGCTCGCGTATCGGTGATTCATTCTGCTAACCAGTAAGGCAACCCCGCCAG
CCTAGCCGGGTCCTCAACGACAGGAGCACGATCATGCGCACCCGTGGCCAGGACCCAACGCTGCCCGAGA
TGCGCCGCGTGCGGCTGCTGGAGATGGCGGACGCGATGGATATGTTCTGCCAAGGGTTGGTTTGCGCATT
CACAGTTCTCCGCAAGAATTGATTGGCTCCAATTCTTGGAGTGGTGAATCCGTTAGCGAGGTGCCGCCGG
CTTCCATTCAGGTCGAGGTGGCCCGGCTCCATGCACCGCGACGCAACGCGGGGAGGCAGACAAGGTATAG
GGCGGCGCCTACAATCCATGCCAACCCGTTCCATGTGCTCGCCGAGGCGGCATAAATCGCCGTGACGATC
AGCGGTCCAGTGATCGAAGTTAGGCTGGTAAGAGCCGCGAGCGATCCTTGAAGCTGTCCCTGATGGTCGT
CATCTACCTGCCTGGACAGCATGGCCTGCAACGCGGGCATCCCGATGCCGCCGGAAGCGAGAAGAATCAT
AATGGGGAAGGCCATCCAGCCTCGCGTCGCGAACGCCAGCAAGACGTAGCCCAGCGCGTCGGCCGCCATG
CCGGCGATAATGGCCTGCTTCTCGCCGAAACGTTTGGTGGCGGGACCAGTGACGAAGGCTTGAGCGAGGG
CGTGCAAGATTCCGAATACCGCAAGCGACAGGCCGATCATCGTCGCGCTCCAGCGAAAGCGGTCCTCGCC
GAAAATGACCCAGAGCGCTGCCGGCACCTGTCCTACGAGTTGCATGATAAAGAAGACAGTCATAAGTGCG
GCGACGATAGTCATGCCCCGCGCCCACCGGAAGGAGCTGACTGGGTTGAAGGCTCTCAAGGGCATCGGTC
GAGATCCCGGTGCCTAATGAGTGAGCTAACTTACATTAATTGCGTTGCGCTCACTGCCCGCTTTCCAGTC
GGGAAACCTGTCGTGCCAGCTGCATTAATGAATCGGCCAACGCGCGGGGAGAGGCGGTTTGCGTATTGGG
CGCCAGGGTGGTTTTTCTTTTCACCAGTGAGACGGGCAACAGCTGATTGCCCTTCACCGCCTGGCCCTGA
GAGAGTTGCAGCAAGCGGTCCACGCTGGTTTGCCCCAGCAGGCGAAAATCCTGTTTGATGGTGGTTAACG
GCGGGATATAACATGAGCTGTCTTCGGTATCGTCGTATCCCACTACCGAGATATCCGCACCAACGCGCAG
CCCGGACTCGGTAATGGCGCGCATTGCGCCCAGCGCCATCTGATCGTTGGCAACCAGCATCGCAGTGGGA
ACGATGCCCTCATTCAGCATTTGCATGGTTTGTTGAAAACCGGACATGGCACTCCAGTCGCCTTCCCGTT
CCGCTATCGGCTGAATTTGATTGCGAGTGAGATATTTATGCCAGCCAGCCAGACGCAGACGCGCCGAGAC
AGAACTTAATGGGCCCGCTAACAGCGCGATTTGCTGGTGACCCAATGCGACCAGATGCTCCACGCCCAGT
CGCGTACCGTCTTCATGGGAGAAAATAATACTGTTGATGGGTGTCTGGTCAGAGACATCAAGAAATAACG
CCGGAACATTAGTGCAGGCAGCTTCCACAGCAATGGCATCCTGGTCATCCAGCGGATAGTTAATGATCAG
CCCACTGACGCGTTGCGCGAGAAGATTGTGCACCGCCGCTTTACAGGCTTCGACGCCGCTTCGTTCTACC
ATCGACACCACCACGCTGGCACCCAGTTGATCGGCGCGAGATTTAATCGCCGCGACAATTTGCGACGGCG
CGTGCAGGGCCAGACTGGAGGTGGCAACGCCAATCAGCAACGACTGTTTGCCCGCCAGTTGTTGTGCCAC
GCGGTTGGGAATGTAATTCAGCTCCGCCATCGCCGCTTCCACTTTTTCCCGCGTTTTCGCAGAAACGTGG
CTGGCCTGGTTCACCACGCGGGAAACGGTCTGATAAGAGACACCGGCATACTCTGCGACATCGTATAACG
TTACTGGTTTCACATTCACCACCCTGAATTGACTCTCTTCCGGGCGCTATCATGCCATACCGCGAAAGGT
TTTGCGCCATTCGATGGTGTCCGGGATCTCGACGCTCTCCCTTATGCGACTCCTGCATTAGGAAGCAGCC
CAGTAGTAGGTTGAGGCCGTTGAGCACCGCCGCCGCAAGGAATGGTGCATGCAAGGAGATGGCGCCCAAC
AGTCCCCCGGCCACGGGGCCTGCCACCATACCCACGCCGAAACAAGCGCTCATGAGCCCGAAGTGGCGAG
CCCGATCTTCCCCATCGGTGATGTCGGCGATATAGGCGCCAGCAACCGCACCTGTGGCGCCGGTGATGCC
GGCCACGATGCGTCCGGCGTAGAGGATCGAGATCTCGATCCCGCGAAATTAATACGACTCACTATAGGGG
AATTGTGAGCGGATAACAATTCCCCACTAGTAATAATTTTGTTTAACTTTAAGAAGGAGATATACCATGG
AAACTGAAGAAGGTAAACTGGTAATCTGGATTAACGGCGATAAAGGCTATAACGGTCTCGCTGAAGTCGG
TAAGAAATTCGAGAAAGATACCGGAATTAAAGTCACCGTTGAGCATCCGGATAAACTGGAAGAGAAATTC
CCACAGGTTGCGGCAACTGGCGATGGCCCTGACATTATCTTCTGGGCACACGACCGCTTTGGTGGCTACG
CTCAATCTGGCCTGTTGGCTGAAATCACCCCGGACAAAGCGTTCCAGGACAAGCTGTATCCGTTTACCTG
GGATGCCGTACGTTACAACGGCAAGCTGATTGCTTACCCGATCGCTGTTGAAGCGTTATCGCTGATTTAT
AACAAAGACCTGCTGCCGAACCCGCCAAAAACCTGGGAAGAGATCCCGGCGCTGGATAAAGAACTGAAAG
CGAAAGGTAAGAGCGCCCTGATGTTCAACCTGCAAGAACCGTACTTCACCTGGCCGCTGATTGCTGCTGA
CGGGGGTTATGCGTTCAAGTATGAAAACGGCAAGTACGACATTAAAGACGTGGGCGTGGATAACGCTGGC
GCGAAAGCGGGTCTGACCTTCCTGGTTGACCTGATTAAAAACAAACACATGAATGCAGACACCGATTACT
CCATCGCAGAAGCTGCCTTTAATAAAGGCGAAACAGCGATGACCATCAACGGCCCGTGGGCATGGTCCAA
CATCGACACCAGCAAAGTGAATTATGGTGTAACGGTACTGCCGACCTTCAAGGGTCAACCATCCAAACCG
TTCGTTGGCGTGCTGAGCGCAGGTATTAACGCCGCCAGTCCGAACAAAGAGCTGGCAAAAGAGTTCCTCG
AAAACTATCTGCTGACTGATGAAGGTCTGGAAGCGGTTAATAAAGACAAACCGCTGGGTGCCGTAGCGCT
GAAGTCTTACGAGGAAGAGTTGGCGAAAGATCCACGTATTGCCGCCACGATGGAAAACGCCCAGAAAGGT
GAAATCATGCCGAACATCCCGCAGATGTCCGCTTTCTGGTATGCCGTGCGTACTGCGGTGATCAACGCCG
CCAGCGGTCGTCAGACTGTCGATGAAGCCCTTAAAGACGCGCAGACTGGTACCGGCAGCGGCGAAAACCT
TTACTTCCAGGGCCATATGCTCGAGCCTGCAGCACTTGTGGAGAATAGCCAGGTTATCTGTGAAGTGTGG
GCCAGTAATCTAGAAGAAGAGATGAGGAAGATCCGAGAAATCGTGCTCAGTTACAGTTATATTGCCATGG
ACACAGAATTTCCAGGTGTTGTGGTGCGACCAATTGGTGAATTTCGTAGTTCCATAGATTACCAATATCA
GCTTCTGCGGTGCAATGTTGACCTTTTAAAAATTATCCAGCTGGGCCTTACATTCACAAATGAGAAGGGA
GAGTATCCTTCTGGAATCAATACTTGGCAGTTCAATTTCAAATTTAACCTTACAGAGGACATGTACTCCC
AGGATTCCATAGATCTCCTTGCTAACTCAGGACTACAGTTTCAGAAGCATGAAGAGGAAGGGATTGACAC
ACTGCACTTTGCAGAGCTGCTTATGACATCAGGAGTGGTTCTCTGTGACAATGTCAAATGGCTTTCATTT
CATAGTGGCTATGATTTTGGCTATATGGTAAAGTTGCTTACAGATTCTCGTTTGCCAGAAGAGGAACATG
AATTCTTTCATATTCTGAACCTTTTCTTCCCATCCATTTATGATGTGAAATACCTGATGAAGAGCTGCAA
AAATCTTAAGGGAGGTCTTCAGGAAGTTGCTGATCAGTTGGATTTGCAGAGGATTGGAAGGCAGCACCAG
GCAGGCTCAGACTCACTGCTGACAGGAATGGCTTTCTTTAGGATGAAAGAGTTGTTTTTTGAGGACAGCA
TTGATGATGCCAAGTACTGTGGGCGGCTCTATGGCTTAGGCACAGGAGTGGCCCAGAAGCAGAATGAGGA
TGTGGACTCTGCCCAGGAGAAGATGAGCATCCTGGCGATTATCAACAACATGCAGCAGTGAGGATCCTAA
TAGTCTAGAGCTAGCCCTAGGAGATCCGGCTGCTAACAAAGCCCGAAAGGAAGCTGAGTTGGCTGCTGCC
ACCGCTGAGCAATAACTAGCATAACCCCTTGGGGCCTCTAAACGGGTCTTGAGGGGTTTTTTGCTGAAAG
GAGGAACTATATCCGGATATCCCGCAAGAGGCCCGGCAGTACCGGCATAACCAAGCCTATGCCTACAGCA
TCCAGGGTGACGGTGCCGAGGATGACGATGAGCGCATTGTTAGATTTCATACACGGTGCCTGACTGCGTT
AGCAATTTAACTGTGATAAACTACCGCATTAAAGCTTATCGATGATAAGCTGTCAAACATGAGAA
Features (pLannotate 1.2.2; 20 found; start..end, strand, type, name):
    104..208     +  promoter       AmpR promoter: bla
    209..1069    +  CDS            AmpR: β-lactamase; bla; confers resistance to ampicillin, carbenicillin, and related antibiotics
   1240..1828    +  rep_origin     ori: high-copy-number ColE1/pMB1/pBR322/pUC origin of replication
   2014..2156    -  misc_feature   bom: basis of mobility region from pBR322
   2258..2449    -  CDS            rop: Rop protein, which maintains plasmids at low copy number; rop
   2466..2846    +  CDS            YPB1_ECOLX: Protein predicted: Swiss-Prot protein existence level 4. From Escherichia coli.
   3088..3712    -  CDS            TcR (fragment): tetracycline efflux protein; tet; confers resistance to tetracycline
   3727..3748    -  protein_bind   CAP binding site: CAP binding activates transcription in the presence of cAMP. E. coli catabolite activator protein
   3761..4843    -  CDS            lacI: lac repressor; lacI; The lac repressor binds to the lac operator to inhibit transcription in E. coli. This inhibition can be relieved by adding lactose or isopropyl-β-D-thiogalactopyranoside (IPTG).
   4844..4921    -  promoter       lacI promoter: lacI
   4929..5208    -  CDS            TcR (fragment): tetracycline efflux protein; tet; confers resistance to tetracycline
   5230..5248    +  promoter       T7 promoter: promoter for bacteriophage T7 RNA polymerase
   5249..5273    +  protein_bind   lac operator: The lac repressor binds to the lac operator to inhibit transcription in E. coli. This inhibition can be relieved by adding lactose or isopropyl-β-D-thiogalactopyranoside (IPTG). lac repressor encoded by lacI
   5288..5310    +  RBS            RBS: efficient ribosome binding site from bacteriophage T7 gene 10 (Olins and Rangwala, 1989)
   5321..6417    +  CDS            MBP (fragment): maltose binding protein from E. coli; malE (mutated); This version of the gene does not encode a signal sequence, so MBP will remain in the cytosol.
   6466..7338    +  CDS            CNOT8: CNOT8_HUMAN - Also known as CALIF, POP2. Experimental evidence at protein level: Swiss-Prot protein existence level 1. Has 3'-5' poly(A) exoribonuclease activity for synthetic poly(A) RNA substrate. Its function seems to be partially redundant with that of CNOT7. Catalytic component of the CCR4-NOT complex which is linked to various cellular processes including bulk mRNA degradation, miRNA-mediated repression, translational repression during translational initiation and general transcription regulation. During miRNA-mediated repression the complex seems also to act as translational repressor d
   7379..7428    +  CDS            SET1 (fragment): solubility-enhancement tag derived from T7 phage gene 10B
   7436..7483    +  terminator     T7 terminator: transcription terminator for bacteriophage T7 RNA polymerase
   7506..7610    -  CDS            TcR (fragment): tetracycline efflux protein; tet; confers resistance to tetracycline
   7658..7686    -  promoter       tet promoter: E. coli promoter for tetracycline efflux protein gene
