[The description below was written by a language model from this plasmid's Addgene catalogue record and pLannotate feature annotations shown in this document.]
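Description:
pnEA-NvM-HsNot8_T is a 7,695-nt bacterial expression plasmid for producing human CNOT8 (also called CAF1, CALIF, POP2 or hCAF1) in E. coli. The catalogue lists the backbone as unknown, but the annotated features indicate a pBR322-derived, pET-style architecture. It has a ColE1/pMB1-type origin accompanied by the bom mobility region and the rop gene, which keeps copy number low, in agreement with the recorded low-copy status. Selection is by ampicillin through the bla β-lactamase gene and its own promoter. Several disrupted fragments of the tetracycline resistance gene and its promoter flank the expression cassette. These appear to be remnants of the parental vector rather than a functional marker.

The expression cassette is driven by a T7 promoter followed by a lac operator and the phage T7 gene 10 ribosome binding site, and it ends in a T7 terminator. A plasmid-borne lacI gene with its own promoter supplies repressor, so transcription should be IPTG-inducible in hosts that provide T7 RNA polymerase. The open reading frame begins with a signal-sequence-less maltose binding protein, which stays in the cytosol and commonly serves as a solubility and affinity tag. This is followed after a short unannotated gap by the CNOT8 coding sequence, which the depositor states is based on the NCBI reference transcript. A short match to a T7 gene 10B-derived solubility tag lies downstream of the insert, though the record does not say whether it is translated in frame.

CNOT8 is a 3'-5' poly(A) exoribonuclease and a catalytic subunit of the CCR4-NOT deadenylase complex, so the MBP fusion is suited to recombinant protein production. The depositor sequence may be theoretical or based on Sanger sequencing results.
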