Addgene plasmid #147547: pnEA-NvM-HsNot8_T
Purpose: Bacterial Expression of HsNot8
Depositing lab: Elisa Izaurralde. Depositing organization: Max Planck Institute for Developmental Biology.
Backbone
  Vector backbone: Unknown
  Vector type: Bacterial Expression
Growth in bacteria
  Bacterial resistance: Ampicillin, 100 μg/mL
  Growth temperature: 37°C
  Growth strain: DH5alpha
  Copy number: Low Copy
Gene/Insert
  Gene/Insert name: HsNot8 (alt names: CAF1; CALIF, hCAF1, POP2,CNOT8)
  Species: H. sapiens (human)
  Entrez Gene: CNOT8 (a.k.a. CAF1, CALIF, Caf1b, POP2, hCAF1)
  Cloning method: Unknown
Terms and licenses: Academic/Nonprofit Terms; Industry Terms: Not Available to Industry
Depositor comments: sequence based on NCBI:NM_004779.4. Plasmids from this collection were made available to the research community and donated after the lab closed. Please note that the sequence provided by the depositing laboratory may be theoretical/predicted or based on Sanger sequencing results. There may be discrepancies between sequencing results obtained by Addgene and the depositor sequence. If an Addgene verified sequence is not available, please contact before placing your order to request that our lab fully sequence the plasmid.
How to cite: pnEA-NvM-HsNot8_T was a gift from Elisa Izaurralde (Addgene plasmid # 147547 ; http://n2t.net/addgene:147547 ; RRID:Addgene_147547)
